>Addgene plasmid #74408 | pdCas9-DNMT3A-PuroR (ANV)_v2 | depositor full sequence | sequence record 145566 | pdCas9-DNMT3A-PuroR (ANV)_v2 sequence 10152 bps
GAGGGCCTATTTCCCATGATTCCTTCATATTTGCATATACGATACAAGGCTGTTAGAGAGATAATTGGAA
TTAATTTGACTGTAAACACAAAGATATTAGTACAAAATACGTGACGTAGAAAGTAATAATTTCTTGGGTA
GTTTGCAGTTTTAAAATTATGTTTTAAAATGGACTATCATATGCTTACCGTAACTTGAAAGTATTTCGAT
TTCTTGGCTTTATATATCTTGTGGAAAGGACGAAACACCGGGTCTTCGAGAAGACCTGTTTTAGAGCTAG
AAATAGCAAGTTAAAATAAGGCTAGTCCGTTATCAACTTGAAAAAGTGGCACCGAGTCGGTGCTTTTTTG
TTTTAGAGCTAGAAATAGCAAGTTAAAATAAGGCTAGTCCGTTTTTAGCGCGTGCGCCAATTCTGCAGAC
AAATGGCTCTAGAGGTACCCGTTACATAACTTACGGTAAATGGCCCGCCTGGCTGACCGCCCAACGACCC
CCGCCCATTGACGTCAATAGTAACGCCAATAGGGACTTTCCATTGACGTCAATGGGTGGAGTATTTACGG
TAAACTGCCCACTTGGCAGTACATCAAGTGTATCATATGCCAAGTACGCCCCCTATTGACGTCAATGACG
GTAAATGGCCCGCCTGGCATTGTGCCCAGTACATGACCTTATGGGACTTTCCTACTTGGCAGTACATCTA
CGTATTAGTCATCGCTATTACCATGGTCGAGGTGAGCCCCACGTTCTGCTTCACTCTCCCCATCTCCCCC
CCCTCCCCACCCCCAATTTTGTATTTATTTATTTTTTAATTATTTTGTGCAGCGATGGGGGCGGGGGGGG
GGGGGGGGCGCGCGCCAGGCGGGGCGGGGCGGGGCGAGGGGCGGGGCGGGGCGAGGCGGAGAGGTGCGGC
GGCAGCCAATCAGAGCGGCGCGCTCCGAAAGTTTCCTTTTATGGCGAGGCGGCGGCGGCGGCGGCCCTAT
AAAAAGCGAAGCGCGCGGCGGGCGGGAGTCGCTGCGACGCTGCCTTCGCCCCGTGCCCCGCTCCGCCGCC
GCCTCGCGCCGCCCGCCCCGGCTCTGACTGACCGCGTTACTCCCACAGGTGAGCGGGCGGGACGGCCCTT
CTCCTCCGGGCTGTAATTAGCTGAGCAAGAGGTAAGGGTTTAAGGGATGGTTGGTTGGTGGGGTATTAAT
GTTTAATTACCTGGAGCACCTGCCTGAAATCACTTTTTTTCAGGTTGGACCGGTGCCACCATGGACTATA
AGGACCACGACGGAGACTACAAGGATCATGATATTGATTACAAAGACGATGACGATAAGATGGCCCCAAA
GAAGAAGCGGAAGGTCGGTATCCACGGAGTCCCAGCAGCCGACAAGAAGTACAGCATCGGCCTGGCCATC
GGCACCAACTCTGTGGGCTGGGCCGTGATCACCGACGAGTACAAGGTGCCCAGCAAGAAATTCAAGGTGC
TGGGCAACACCGACCGGCACAGCATCAAGAAGAACCTGATCGGAGCCCTGCTGTTCGACAGCGGCGAAAC
AGCCGAGGCCACCCGGCTGAAGAGAACCGCCAGAAGAAGATACACCAGACGGAAGAACCGGATCTGCTAT
CTGCAAGAGATCTTCAGCAACGAGATGGCCAAGGTGGACGACAGCTTCTTCCACAGACTGGAAGAGTCCT
TCCTGGTGGAAGAGGATAAGAAGCACGAGCGGCACCCCATCTTCGGCAACATCGTGGACGAGGTGGCCTA
CCACGAGAAGTACCCCACCATCTACCACCTGAGAAAGAAACTGGTGGACAGCACCGACAAGGCCGACCTG
CGGCTGATCTATCTGGCCCTGGCCCACATGATCAAGTTCCGGGGCCACTTCCTGATCGAGGGCGACCTGA
ACCCCGACAACAGCGACGTGGACAAGCTGTTCATCCAGCTGGTGCAGACCTACAACCAGCTGTTCGAGGA
AAACCCCATCAACGCCAGCGGCGTGGACGCCAAGGCCATCCTGTCTGCCAGACTGAGCAAGAGCAGACGG
CTGGAAAATCTGATCGCCCAGCTGCCCGGCGAGAAGAAGAATGGCCTGTTCGGCAACCTGATTGCCCTGA
GCCTGGGCCTGACCCCCAACTTCAAGAGCAACTTCGACCTGGCCGAGGATGCCAAACTGCAGCTGAGCAA
GGACACCTACGACGACGACCTGGACAACCTGCTGGCCCAGATCGGCGACCAGTACGCCGACCTGTTTCTG
GCCGCCAAGAACCTGTCCGACGCCATCCTGCTGAGCGACATCCTGAGAGTGAACACCGAGATCACCAAGG
CCCCCCTGAGCGCCTCTATGATCAAGAGATACGACGAGCACCACCAGGACCTGACCCTGCTGAAAGCTCT
CGTGCGGCAGCAGCTGCCTGAGAAGTACAAAGAGATTTTCTTCGACCAGAGCAAGAACGGCTACGCCGGC
TACATTGACGGCGGAGCCAGCCAGGAAGAGTTCTACAAGTTCATCAAGCCCATCCTGGAAAAGATGGACG
GCACCGAGGAACTGCTCGTGAAGCTGAACAGAGAGGACCTGCTGCGGAAGCAGCGGACCTTCGACAACGG
CAGCATCCCCCACCAGATCCACCTGGGAGAGCTGCACGCCATTCTGCGGCGGCAGGAAGATTTTTACCCA
TTCCTGAAGGACAACCGGGAAAAGATCGAGAAGATCCTGACCTTCCGCATCCCCTACTACGTGGGCCCTC
TGGCCAGGGGAAACAGCAGATTCGCCTGGATGACCAGAAAGAGCGAGGAAACCATCACCCCCTGGAACTT
CGAGGAAGTGGTGGACAAGGGCGCTTCCGCCCAGAGCTTCATCGAGCGGATGACCAACTTCGATAAGAAC
CTGCCCAACGAGAAGGTGCTGCCCAAGCACAGCCTGCTGTACGAGTACTTCACCGTGTATAACGAGCTGA
CCAAAGTGAAATACGTGACCGAGGGAATGAGAAAGCCCGCCTTCCTGAGCGGCGAGCAGAAAAAGGCCAT
CGTGGACCTGCTGTTCAAGACCAACCGGAAAGTGACCGTGAAGCAGCTGAAAGAGGACTACTTCAAGAAA
ATCGAGTGCTTCGACTCCGTGGAAATCTCCGGCGTGGAAGATCGGTTCAACGCCTCCCTGGGCACATACC
ACGATCTGCTGAAAATTATCAAGGACAAGGACTTCCTGGACAATGAGGAAAACGAGGACATTCTGGAAGA
TATCGTGCTGACCCTGACACTGTTTGAGGACAGAGAGATGATCGAGGAACGGCTGAAAACCTATGCCCAC
CTGTTCGACGACAAAGTGATGAAGCAGCTGAAGCGGCGGAGATACACCGGCTGGGGCAGGCTGAGCCGGA
AGCTGATCAACGGCATCCGGGACAAGCAGTCCGGCAAGACAATCCTGGATTTCCTGAAGTCCGACGGCTT
CGCCAACAGAAACTTCATGCAGCTGATCCACGACGACAGCCTGACCTTTAAAGAGGACATCCAGAAAGCC
CAGGTGTCCGGCCAGGGCGATAGCCTGCACGAGCACATTGCCAATCTGGCCGGCAGCCCCGCCATTAAGA
AGGGCATCCTGCAGACAGTGAAGGTGGTGGACGAGCTCGTGAAAGTGATGGGCCGGCACAAGCCCGAGAA
CATCGTGATCGAAATGGCCAGAGAGAACCAGACCACCCAGAAGGGACAGAAGAACAGCCGCGAGAGAATG
AAGCGGATCGAAGAGGGCATCAAAGAGCTGGGCAGCCAGATCCTGAAAGAACACCCCGTGGAAAACACCC
AGCTGCAGAACGAGAAGCTGTACCTGTACTACCTGCAGAATGGGCGGGATATGTACGTGGACCAGGAACT
GGACATCAACCGGCTGTCCGACTACGATGTGGACGCTATCGTGCCTCAGAGCTTTCTGAAGGACGACTCC
ATCGACAACAAGGTGCTGACCAGAAGCGACAAGAACCGGGGCAAGAGCGACAACGTGCCCTCCGAAGAGG
TCGTGAAGAAGATGAAGAACTACTGGCGGCAGCTGCTGAACGCCAAGCTGATTACCCAGAGAAAGTTCGA
CAATCTGACCAAGGCCGAGAGAGGCGGCCTGAGCGAACTGGATAAGGCCGGCTTCATCAAGAGACAGCTG
GTGGAAACCCGGCAGATCACAAAGCACGTGGCACAGATCCTGGACTCCCGGATGAACACTAAGTACGACG
AGAATGACAAGCTGATCCGGGAAGTGAAAGTGATCACCCTGAAGTCCAAGCTGGTGTCCGATTTCCGGAA
GGATTTCCAGTTTTACAAAGTGCGCGAGATCAACAACTACCACCACGCCCACGACGCCTACCTGAACGCC
GTCGTGGGAACCGCCCTGATCAAAAAGTACCCTAAGCTGGAAAGCGAGTTCGTGTACGGCGACTACAAGG
TGTACGACGTGCGGAAGATGATCGCCAAGAGCGAGCAGGAAATCGGCAAGGCTACCGCCAAGTACTTCTT
CTACAGCAACATCATGAACTTTTTCAAGACCGAGATTACCCTGGCCAACGGCGAGATCCGGAAGCGGCCT
CTGATCGAGACAAACGGCGAAACCGGGGAGATCGTGTGGGATAAGGGCCGGGATTTTGCCACCGTGCGGA
AAGTGCTGAGCATGCCCCAAGTGAATATCGTGAAAAAGACCGAGGTGCAGACAGGCGGCTTCAGCAAAGA
GTCTATCCTGCCCAAGAGGAACAGCGATAAGCTGATCGCCAGAAAGAAGGACTGGGACCCTAAGAAGTAC
GGCGGCTTCGACAGCCCCACCGTGGCCTATTCTGTGCTGGTGGTGGCCAAAGTGGAAAAGGGCAAGTCCA
AGAAACTGAAGAGTGTGAAAGAGCTGCTGGGGATCACCATCATGGAAAGAAGCAGCTTCGAGAAGAATCC
CATCGACTTTCTGGAAGCCAAGGGCTACAAAGAAGTGAAAAAGGACCTGATCATCAAGCTGCCTAAGTAC
TCCCTGTTCGAGCTGGAAAACGGCCGGAAGAGAATGCTGGCCTCTGCCGGCGAACTGCAGAAGGGAAACG
AACTGGCCCTGCCCTCCAAATATGTGAACTTCCTGTACCTGGCCAGCCACTATGAGAAGCTGAAGGGCTC
CCCCGAGGATAATGAGCAGAAACAGCTGTTTGTGGAACAGCACAAGCACTACCTGGACGAGATCATCGAG
CAGATCAGCGAGTTCTCCAAGAGAGTGATCCTGGCCGACGCTAATCTGGACAAAGTGCTGTCCGCCTACA
ACAAGCACCGGGATAAGCCCATCAGAGAGCAGGCCGAGAATATCATCCACCTGTTTACCCTGACCAATCT
GGGAGCCCCTGCCGCCTTCAAGTACTTTGACACCACCATCGACCGGAAGAGGTACACCAGCACCAAAGAG
GTGCTGGACGCCACCCTGATCCACCAGAGCATCACCGGCCTGTACGAGACACGGATCGACCTGTCTCAGC
TGGGAGGCGACAAAAGGCCGGCGGCCACGAAAAAGGCCGGACAGGCCAAAAAGAAAAAGCTCGAGGGCGG
AGGCGGGAGCGGATCCCCCTCCCGGCTCCAGATGTTCTTCGCTAATAACCACGACCAGGAATTTGACCCT
CCAAAGGTTTACCCACCTGTCCCAGCTGAGAAGAGGAAGCCCATCCGGGTGCTGTCTCTCTTTGATGGAA
TCGCTACAGGGCTCCTGGTGCTGAAGGACTTGGGCATTCAGGTGGACCGCTACATTGCCTCGGAGGTGTG
TGAGGACTCCATCACGGTGGGCATGGTGCGGCACCAGGGGAAGATCATGTACGTCGGGGACGTCCGCAGC
GTCACACAGAAGCATATCCAGGAGTGGGGCCCATTCGATCTGGTGATTGGGGGCAGTCCCTGCAATGACC
TCTCCATCGTCAACCCTGCTCGCAAGGGCCTCTACGAGGGCACTGGCCGGCTCTTCTTTGAGTTCTACCG
CCTCCTGCATGATGCGCGGCCCAAGGAGGGAGATGATCGCCCCTTCTTCTGGCTCTTTGCGAATGTGGTG
GCCATGGGCGTTAGTGACAAGAGGGACATCTCGCGATTTCTCGAGTCCAACCCTGTGATGATTGATGCCA
AAGAAGTGTCAGCTGCACACAGGGCCCGCTACTTCTGGGGTAACCTTCCCGGTATGAACAGGCCGTTGGC
ATCCACTGTGAATGATAAGCTGGAGCTGCAGGAGTGTCTGGAGCATGGCAGGATAGCCAAGTTCAGCAAA
GTGAGGACCATTACTACGAGGTCAAACTCCATAAAGCAGGGCAAAGACCAGCATTTTCCTGTGTTCATGA
ATGAGAAAGAGGACATCTTATGGTGCACTGAAATGGAAAGGGTATTTGGTTTCCCAGTCCACTATACTGA
CGTCTCCAACATGAGCCGCTTGGCGAGGCAGAGACTGCTGGGCCGGTCATGGAGCGTGCCAGTCATCCGC
CACCTCTTCGCTCCGCTGAAGGAGTATTTTGCGTGTGTGTCCGGCCGGCCCGAATTCGGCAGTGGAGAGG
GCAGAGGAAGTCTGCTAACATGCGGTGACGTCGAGGAGAATCCTGGCCCAATGACCGAGTACAAGCCCAC
GGTGCGCCTCGCCACCCGCGACGACGTCCCCAGGGCCGTACGCACCCTCGCCGCCGCGTTCGCCGACTAC
CCCGCCACGCGCCACACCGTCGATCCGGACCGCCACATCGAGCGGGTCACCGAGCTGCAAGAACTCTTCC
TCACGCGCGTCGGGCTCGACATCGGCAAGGTGTGGGTCGCGGACGACGGCGCCGCGGTGGCGGTCTGGAC
CACGCCGGAGAGCGTCGAAGCGGGGGCGGTGTTCGCCGAGATCGGCCCGCGCATGGCCGAGTTGAGCGGT
TCCCGGCTGGCCGCGCAGCAACAGATGGAAGGCCTCCTGGCGCCGCACCGGCCCAAGGAGCCCGCGTGGT
TCCTGGCCACCGTCGGCGTCTCGCCCGACCACCAGGGCAAGGGTCTGGGCAGCGCCGTCGTGCTCCCCGG
AGTGGAGGCGGCCGAGCGCGCCGGGGTGCCCGCCTTCCTGGAGACCTCCGCGCCCCGGAACCTCCCCTTC
TACGAGCGGCTCGGCTTCACCGTCACCGCCGACGTCGAGGTGCCCGAAGGACCGCGCACCTGGTGCATGA
CCCGCAAGCCCGGTGCCTGAGAATTCAATTCTAACTAGAGCTCGCTGATCAGCCTCGACTGTGCCTTCTA
GTTGCCAGCCATCTGTTGTTTGCCCCTCCCCCGTGCCTTCCTTGACCCTGGAAGGTGCCACTCCCACTGT
CCTTTCCTAATAAAATGAGGAAATTGCATCGCATTGTCTGAGTAGGTGTCATTCTATTCTGGGGGGTGGG
GTGGGGCAGGACAGCAAGGGGGAGGATTGGGAAGAGAATAGCAGGCATGCTGGGGAGCGGCCGCAGGAAC
CCCTAGTGATGGAGTTGGCCACTCCCTCTCTGCGCGCTCGCTCGCTCACTGAGGCCGGGCGACCAAAGGT
CGCCCGACGCCCGGGCTTTGCCCGGGCGGCCTCAGTGAGCGAGCGAGCGCGCAGCTGCCTGCAGGGGCGC
CTGATGCGGTATTTTCTCCTTACGCATCTGTGCGGTATTTCACACCGCATA
[142 nt withheld, positions 7612-7753]
C
[141 nt withheld, positions 7755-7895]
CCTTTGACGTTGGAGTCCACGTTCTTT
[37 nt withheld, positions 7923-7959]
ACCCTATCTCGGGCTATTCTTTTGATTTATAAGGGATTTTGCCGATTTCGGCCTATTGGTTAAAAAATGA
GCTGATTTAACAAAAATTTAACGCGAATTTTAACAAAATATTAACGTTTACAATTTTATGGTGCACTCTC
AGTACAATCTGCTCTGATGCCGCATAGTTAAGCCAGCCCCGACACCCGCCAACACCCGCTGACGCGCCCT
GACGGGCTTGTCTGCTCCCGGCATCCGCTTACAGACAAGCTGTGACCGTCTCCGGGAGCTGCATGTGTCA
GAGGTTTTCACCGTCATCACCGAAACGCGCGAGACGAAAGGGCCTCGTGATACGCCTATTTTTATAGGTT
AATGTCATGATAATAATGGTTTCTTAGACGTCAGGTGGCACTTTTCGGGGAAATGTGCGCGGAACCCCTA
TTTGTTTATTTTTCTAAATACATTCAAATATGTATCCGCTCATGAGACAATAACCCTGATAAATGCTTCA
ATAATATTGAAAAAGGAAGAGTATGAGTATTCAACATTTCCGTGTCGCCCTTATTCCCTTTTTTGCGGCA
TTTTGCCTTCCTGTTTTTGCTCACCCAGAAACGCTGGTGAAAGTAAAAGATGCTGAAGATCAGTTGGGTG
CACGAGTGGGTTACATCGAACTGGATCTCAACAGCGGTAAGATCCTTGAGAGTTTTCGCCCCGAAGAACG
TTTTCCAATGATGAGCACTTTTAAAGTTCTGCTATGTGGCGCGGTATTATCCCGTATTGACGCCGGGCAA
GAGCAACTCGGTCGCCGCATACACTATTCTCAGAATGACTTGGTTGAGTACTCACCAGTCACAGAAAAGC
ATCTTACGGATGGCATGACAGTAAGAGAATTATGCAGTGCTGCCATAACCATGAGTGATAACACTGCGGC
CAACTTACTTCTGACAACGATCGGAGGACCGAAGGAGCTAACCGCTTTTTTGCACAACATGGGGGATCAT
GTAACTCGCCTTGATCGTTGGGAACCGGAGCTGAATGAAGCCATACCAAACGACGAGCGTGACACCACGA
TGCCTGTAGCAATGGCAACAACGTTGCGCAAACTATTAACTGGCGAACTACTTACTCTAGCTTCCCGGCA
ACAATTAATAGACTGGATGGAGGCGGATAAAGTTGCAGGACCACTTCTGCGCTCGGCCCTTCCGGCTGGC
TGGTTTATTGCTGATAAATCTGGAGCCGGTGAGCGTGGAAGCCGCGGTATCATTGCAGCACTGGGGCCAG
ATGGTAAGCCCTCCCGTATCGTAGTTATCTACACGACGGGGAGTCAGGCAACTATGGATGAACGAAATAG
ACAGATCGCTGAGATAGGTGCCTCACTGATTAAGCATTGGTAACTGTCAGACCAAGTTTACTCATATATA
CTTTAGATTGATTTAAAACTTCATTTTTAATTTAAAAGGATCTAGGTGAAGATCCTTTTTGATAATCTCA
TGACCAAAATCCCTTAACGTGAGTTTTCGTTCCACTGAGCGTCAGACCCCGTAGAAAAGATCAAAGGATC
TTCTTGAGATCCTTTTTTTCTGCGCGTAATCTGCTGCTTGCAAACAAAAAAACCACCGCTACCAGCGGTG
GTTTGTTTGCCGGATCAAGAGCTACCAACTCTTTTTCCGAAGGTAACTGGCTTCAGCAGAGCGCAGATAC
CAAATACTGTCCTTCTAGTGTAGCCGTAGTTAGGCCACCACTTCAAGAACTCTGTAGCACCGCCTACATA
CCTCGCTCTGCTAATCCTGTTACCAGTGGCTGCTGCCAGTGGCGATAAGTCGTGTCTTACCGGGTTGGAC
TCAAGACGATAGTTACCGGATAAGGCGCAGCGGTCGGGCTGAACGGGGGGTTCGTGCACACAGCCCAGCT
TGGAGCGAACGACCTACACCGAACTGAGATACCTACAGCGTGAGCTATGAGAAAGCGCCACGCTTCCCGA
AGGGAGAAAGGCGGACAGGTATCCGGTAAGCGGCAGGGTCGGAACAGGAGAGCGCACGAGGGAGCTTCCA
GGGGGAAACGCCTGGTATCTTTATAGTCCTGTCGGGTTTCGCCACCTCTGACTTGAGCGTCGATTTTTGT
GATGCTCGTCAGGGGGGCGGAGCCTATGGAAAAACGCCAGCAACGCGGCCTTTTTACGGTTCCTGGCCTT
TTGCTGGCCTTTTGCTCACATGT
Features (pLannotate 1.2.2; 19 found; start..end, strand, type, name):
      1..241     +  promoter       U6 promoter: RNA polymerase III promoter for human U6 snRNA
    268..343     +  misc_RNA       gRNA scaffold: guide RNA scaffold for the Streptococcus pyogenes CRISPR/Cas9 system
    350..393     +  misc_RNA       gRNA scaffold (fragment): guide RNA scaffold for the Streptococcus pyogenes CRISPR/Cas9 system
    440..725     +  enhancer       CMV enhancer: human cytomegalovirus immediate early enhancer; contains an 18-bp deletion relative to the standard CMV enhancer
    727..1004    +  promoter       chicken β-actin promoter: No description available
   1005..1233    +  intron         hybrid intron: hybrid between chicken β-actin (CBA) and minute virus of mice (MMV) introns (Gray et al., 2011)
   1371..5471    +  CDS            Cas9: Cas9 (Csn1) endonuclease from the Streptococcus pyogenes Type II CRISPR/Cas system generates RNA-guided double strand breaks in DNA
   5472..5519    +  CDS            nucleoplasmin NLS: bipartite nuclear localization signal from nucleoplasmin
   5547..6479    +  CDS            DNMT3A catalytic domain: catalytic domain of DNA methyltransferase 3A
   6561..7160    +  CDS            PuroR (fragment): puromycin N-acetyltransferase; pac from Streptomyces; confers resistance to puromycin
   7199..7310    +  polyA_signal   bGH poly(A) signal: bovine growth hormone polyadenylation signal
   7415..7555    +  repeat_region  AAV2 ITR: inverted terminal repeat of adeno-associated virus serotype 2 inverted
   7560..7611    -  misc_feature   bom (fragment): basis of mobility region from pBR322
   7630..8010    +  rep_origin     M13 ori (sequence partly withheld): M13 bacteriophage origin of replication; arrow indicates direction of (+) strand synthesis
   8086..8135    -  misc_feature   bom (fragment): basis of mobility region from pBR322
   8237..8272    -  CDS            rop (fragment): Rop protein, which maintains plasmids at low copy number; rop
   8367..8471    +  promoter       AmpR promoter: bla
   8472..9332    +  CDS            AmpR: β-lactamase; bla; confers resistance to ampicillin, carbenicillin, and related antibiotics
   9503..10091   +  rep_origin     ori: high-copy-number ColE1/pMB1/pBR322/pUC origin of replication
