[The description below was written by a language model from this plasmid's Addgene catalogue record and pLannotate feature annotations shown in this document.]
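Description:
pdCas9-DNMT3A-PuroR (ANV)_v2 is a 10.2 kb mammalian expression and CRISPR plasmid built on the PX462 (pSpCas9n(BB)-2A-Puro) backbone. It serves as the catalytically inactive control in a system for targeted DNA methylation. It is propagated in E. coli through a high-copy ColE1/pUC-type origin with ampicillin selection. The annotated backbone also carries an M13/f1-type phage origin and a single AAV2 ITR left over from the parental vector, with no sign of a complete AAV packaging cassette.

The plasmid holds two expression units. A human U6 RNA polymerase III promoter sits upstream of the S. pyogenes guide RNA scaffold, giving a cloning position for a user-supplied sgRNA. The depositor removed a BbsI site from the DNMT3A fragment without changing the amino acid sequence. The CBh promoter (CMV enhancer, chicken β-actin promoter and hybrid intron) drives a human codon-optimized fusion protein ending at a bGH polyadenylation signal. This fusion begins with a 3xFLAG tag and SV40 NLS, followed by nuclease-dead Cas9 (D10A from the parental nickase plus an added H840A), a nucleoplasmin NLS, and the catalytic domain of human DNMT3A (residues P602–V912). The E756A substitution converts the DNMT3A active-site motif ENV to ANV and abolishes methyltransferase activity. A T2A peptide then releases puromycin N-acetyltransferase as a separate protein for selecting transfected cells. The "v2" marker carries an H166R change that the depositor reports improves its efficacy.

Because the fusion still binds sgRNA-specified loci but cannot methylate DNA, it is typically used alongside the active dCas9-DNMT3A construct to separate effects of methylation from those of dCas9 binding alone.
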