Addgene plasmid #74408: pdCas9-DNMT3A-PuroR (ANV)_v2
Purpose: Expression of mutant human codon-optimized dCas9-DNMT3A fusion (inactive catalytic domain of DNMT3A) with T2A-PuroR (v2); cloning backbone for sgRNA
Depositing lab: Vlatka Zoldos. Depositing organization: University of Zagreb, Faculty of Science. Publication: Repurposing the CRISPR-Cas9 system for targeted DNA methylation. Vojta A, Dobrinic P, Tadic V, Bockor L, Korac P, Julg B, Klasic M, Zoldos V. Nucleic Acids Res. 2016 Mar 11. pii: gkw159. 10.1093/nar/gkw159 PubMed 26969735.
Backbone
  Vector backbone: PX462
  Backbone size w/o insert (bp): 4246
  Total vector size (bp): 10152
  Vector type: Mammalian Expression, CRISPR
  Selectable markers: Puromycin
Growth in bacteria
  Bacterial resistance: Ampicillin, 100 μg/mL
  Growth temperature: 37°C
  Growth strain: DH5alpha
  Copy number: Unknown
Gene/Insert
  Gene/Insert name: S. pyogenes dCas9 fused with the inactivated (E756A) catalytic domain of human DNMT3A (amino acids P602-V912) and T2A-PuroR (v2) (alt names: dCas9-DNMT3A-PuroR (ANV); SpdCas9-DNMT3A-T2A-PuroR (ANV); dCas9-DNMT3A (ANV))
  Species: H. sapiens (human), Synthetic; S. pyogenes
  Insert size (bp): 5906
  Mutation: D10A and H840A in S.pyogenes Cas9; E756A inactivating mutation in H. sapiens DNMT3A
  GenBank ID: AKA60242.1 NP_072046.2
  Entrez Gene: DNMT3A (a.k.a. DNMT3A2, HESJAS, M.HsaIIIA, TBRS)
  Promoter: CBh
  Tag / fusion protein: 3xFLAG (N terminal on insert); SV40 NLS (N terminal on insert); T2A-PuroR (C terminal on insert)
  Cloning method: Restriction Enzyme; 5′ cloning site BamHI (not destroyed); 3′ cloning site FseI (not destroyed)
  Sequencing primers: 5′ GS-linker For 5' GAAGAGGTACACCAGCACCAAAG 3'; 3′ BGH Rev
Resource information
  A portion of this plasmid was derived from a plasmid made by: The plasmid is derived from Addgene plasmids #35521 and #48141.
Terms and licenses: Academic/Nonprofit Terms; Industry Terms: Not Available to Industry
Depositor comments: The catalytic domain of human DNMT3A (amino acids P602-V912) was derived from the plasmid pcDNA3/Myc-DNMT3A (Addgene, plasmid #35521) (Chen et al., 2005, J Cell Biochem 95: 902-917). Undesired BbsI restriction site was removed by site-directed mutagenesis, without affecting the amino acid sequence. The DNMT3A active site motif ENV was mutated to ANV (E756A). Plasmid pSpCas9n(BB)-2A-Puro (PX462) (Addgene, plasmid #48141) (Ran et al., 2013, Nat Protoc 8: 2281-2308) was used as a backbone. Additional H840A mutation was introduced into Cas9n D10A nickase. Puromycin gene was mutated by site-directed mutagenesis (H166R) to improve its efficacy.
How to cite: pdCas9-DNMT3A-PuroR (ANV)_v2 was a gift from Vlatka Zoldos (Addgene plasmid # 74408 ; http://n2t.net/addgene:74408 ; RRID:Addgene_74408)
