>Addgene plasmid #74408 | pdCas9-DNMT3A-PuroR (ANV)_v2 | addgene partial sequence | sequence record 142000 | pCBhProF 5'-agggatggttggttggtggg-3'
TACAAGGATCATGATATTGATTACAAAGACGATGACGATAAGATGGCCCCAAAGAAGAAGCGGAAGGTCG
GTATCCACGGAGTCCCAGCAGCCGACAAGAAGTACAGCATCGGCCTGGCCATCGGCACCAACTCTGTGGG
CTGGGCCGTGATCACCGACGAGTACAAGGTGCCCAGCAAGAAATTCAAGGTGCTGGGCAACACCGACCGG
CACAGCATCAAGAAGAACCTGATCGGAGCCCTGCTGTTCGACAGCGGCGAAACAGCCGAGGCCACCCGGC
TGAAGAGAACCGCCAGAAGAAGATACACCAGACGGAAGAACCGGATCTGCTATCTGCAAGAGATCTTCAG
CAACGAGATGGCCAAGGTGGACGACAGCTTCTTCCACAGACTGGAAGAGTCCTTCCTGGTGGAAGAGGAT
AAGAAGCACGAGCGGCACCCCATCTTCGGCAACATCGTGGACGAGGTGGCCTACCACGAGAAGTACCCCA
CCATCTACCACCTGAGAAAGAAACTGGTGGACAGCACCGACAAGGCCGACCTGCGGCTGATCTATCTGGC
CCTGGCCCACATGATCAAGTTCCGGGGCCACTTCCTGATCGAGGGCGACCTGAACCCCGACAACAGCGAC
GTGGACAAGCTGTTCATCCAGCTGGTGCAGACCTACAA
