>Addgene plasmid #74408 | pdCas9-DNMT3A-PuroR (ANV)_v2 | addgene partial sequence | sequence record 142002 | puro-variant-R 5'-gtgggcttgtactcggtcat-3'
GTTAGCAGACTTCCTCTGCCCTCTCCACTGCCGAATTCGGGCCGGCCGGACACACACGCAAAATACTCCT
TCAGCGGAGCGAAGAGGTGGCGGATGACTGGCACGCTCCATGACCGGCCCAGCAGTCTCTGCCTCGCCAA
GCGGCTCATGTTGGAGACGTCAGTATAGTGGACTGGGAAACCAAATACCCTTTCCATTTCAGTGCACCAT
AAGATGTCCTCTTTCTCATTCATGAACACAGGAAAATGCTGGTCTTTGCCCTGCTTTATGGAGTTTGACC
TCGTAGTAATGGTCCTCACTTTGCTGAACTTGGCTATCCTGCCATGCTCCAGACACTCCTGCAGCTCCAG
CTTATCATTCACAGTGGATGCCAACGGCCTGTTCATACCGGGAAGGTTACCCCAGAAGTAGCGGGCCCTG
TGTGCAGCTGACACTTCTTTGGCATCAATCATCACAGGGTTGGACTCGAGAAATCGCGAGATGTCCCTCT
TGTCACTAACGCCCATGGCCACCACATTCGCAAAGAGCCAGAAGAAGGGGCGATCATCTCCCTCCTTGGG
CCGCGCATCATGCAGGAGGCGGTAGAACTCAAAGAAGAGCCGGCCAGTGCCCTCGTAGAGGCCCTTGCGA
GCAGGGTTGACGATGGAGAGGTCATTGCAGGGACTGCCCCCAATCACCAGATCGAATGGGCCCCACTCCT
GGATATGCTTCTGTGTGACGCTGCGGACGTCCCCGACGTACATGATCTTCCCCTGGTGCCGCACCATGCC
CACCGTGATGGAGTCCTCACACACCTCCGAGGCAATGTAGCGGTC
