>Addgene plasmid #74408 | pdCas9-DNMT3A-PuroR (ANV)_v2 | addgene partial sequence | sequence record 145564 | hU6-F 5'-GAGGGCCTATTTCCCATGATT-3'
CTGTTAGAGAGATAATTGGAATTAATTTGACTGTAAACACAAAGATATTAGTACAAAATACGTGACGTAG
AAAGTAATAATTTCTTGGGTAGTTTGCAGTTTTAAAATTATGTTTTAAAATGGACTATCATATGCTTACC
GTAACTTGAAAGTATTTCGATTTCTTGGCTTTATATATCTTGTGGAAAGGACGAAACACCGGGTCTTCGA
GAAGACCTGTTTTAGAGCTAGAAATAGCAAGTTAAAATAAGGCTAGTCCGTTATCAACTTGAAAAAGTGG
CACCGAGTCGGTGCTTTTTTGTTTTAGAGCTAGAAATAGCAAGTTAAAATAAGGCTAGTCCGTTTTTAGC
GCGTGCGCCAATTCTGCAGACAAATGGCTCTAGAGGTACCCGTTACATAACTTACGGTAAATGGCCCGCC
TGGCTGACCGCCCAACGACCCCCGCCCATTGACGTCAATAGTAACGCCAATAGGGACTTTCCATTGACGT
CAATGGGTGGAGTATTTACGGTAAACTGCCCACTTGGCAGTACATCAAGTGTATCATATGCCAAGTACGC
CCCCTATTGACGTCAATGACGGTAAATGGCCCGCCTGGCATTGTGCCCAGTACATGACCTTATGGGACTT
TCCTACTTGGCAGTACATCTACGTATTAGTCATCGCTATTACCATGGTCGAGGTGAGCCCCACGTTCTGC
TTCACTCTCCCCATCTCCCCCCCCTCCCCACCCCCAATT
